>Addgene plasmid #91108 | pTRANS_210 | addgene full sequence | sequence record 182079 | Addgene NGS Result
GTAGGCGGTGCTACAGAGTTCTTGAAGTGGTGGCCTAACTACGGCTACACTAGAAGGACAGTATTTGGTA
TCTGCGCTCTGCTGAAGCCAGTTACCTTCGGAAAAAGAGTTGGTAGCTCTTGATCCGGCAAACAAACCAC
CGCTGGTAGCGGTGGTTTTTTTGTTTGCAAGCAGCAGATTACGCGCAGAAAAAAAGGATCTCAAGAAGAT
CCTTTGATCTTTTCTACGGGGTCTGACGCTCAGTGGAACGAAAACTCACGTTAAGGGATTTTGGTCATGC
ATTCTAGGTACTAAAACAATTCATCCAGTAAAATATAATATTTTATTTTCTCCCAATCAGGCTTGATCCC
CAGTAAGTCAAAAAATAGCTCGACATACTGTTCTTCCCCGATATCCTCCCTGATCGACCGGACGCAGAAG
GCAATGTCATACCACTTGTCCGCCCTGCCGCTTCTCCCAAGATCAATAAAGCCACTTACTTTGCCATCTT
TCACAAAGATGTTGCTGTCTCCCAGGTCGCCGTGGGAAAAGACAAGTTCCTCTTCGGGCTTTTCCGTCTT
TAAAAAATCATACAGCTCGCGCGGATCTTTAAATGGAGTGTCTTCTTCCCAGTTTTCGCAATCCACATCG
GCCAGATCGTTATTCAGTAAGTAATCCAATTCGGCTAAGCGGCTGTCTAAGCTATTCGTATAGGGACAAT
CCGATATGTCGATGGAGTGAAAGAGCCTGATGCACTCCGCATACAGCTCGATAATCTTTTCAGGGCTTTG
TTCATCTTCATACTCTTCCGAGCAAAGGACGCCATCGGCCTCACTCATGAGCAGATTGCTCCAGCCATCA
TGCCGTTCAAAGTGCAGGACCTTTGGAACAGGCAGCTTTCCTTCCAGCCATAGCATCATGTCCTTTTCCC
GTTCCACATCATAGGTGGTCCCTTTATACCGGCTGTCCGTCATTTTTAAATATAGGTTTTCATTTTCTCC
CACCAGCTTATATACCTTAGCAGGAGACATTCCTTCCGTATCTTTTACGCAGCGGTATTTTTCGATCAGT
TTTTTCAATTCCGGTGATATTCTCATTTTAGCCATTTATTATTTCCTTCCTCTTTTCTACAGTATTTAAA
GATACCCCAAGAAGCTAATTATAACAAGACGAACTCCAATTCACTGTTCCTTGCATTCTAAAACCTTAAA
TACCAGAAAACAGCTTTTTCAAAGTTGTTTTCAAAGTTGGCGTATAACATAGTATCGACGGAGCCGATTT
TGAAACCGCGGTGATCACAGGCAGCAACGCTCTGTCATCGTTACAATCAACATGCTACCCTCCGCGAGAT
CATCCGTGTTTCAAACCCGGCAGCTTAGTTGCCGTTCTTCCGAATAGCATCGGTAACATGAGCAAAGTCT
GCCGCCTTACAACGGCTCTCCCGCTGACGCCGTCCCGGACTGATGGGCTGCCTGTATCGAGTGGTGATTT
TGTGCCGAGCTGCCGGTCGGGGAGCTGTTGGCTGGCTGGTGGCAGGATATATTGTGGTGTAAACAAATTG
ACGCTTAGACAACTTAATAACACATTGCGGACGTTTTTAATGTACTGAATTAACGCCGAATTAATTCGGG
GGATCTGGATTTTAGTACTGGATTTTGGTTTTAGGAATTAGAAATTTTATTGATAGAAGTATTTTACAAA
TACAAATACATACTAAGGGTTTCTTATATGCTCAACACATGAGCGAAACCCTATAGGAACCCTAATTCCC
TTATCTGGGAACTACTCACACATTATTATGGAGAAACTCGAGCTTGTCGATCGACAGATCCCGGTCGGCA
TCTACTCTATTTCTTTGCCCTCGGACGAGTGCTGGGGCGTCGGTTTCCACTATCGGCGAGTACTTCTACA
CAGCCATCGGTCCAGACGGCCGCGCTTCTGCGGGCGATTTGTGTACGCCCGACAGTCCCGGCTCCGGATC
GGACGATTGCGTCGCATCGACCCTGCGCCCAAGCTGCATCATCGAAATTGCCGTCAACCAAGCTCTGATA
GAGTTGGTCAAGACCAATGCGGAGCATATACGCCCGGAGTCGTGGCGATCCTGCAAGCTCCGGATGCCTC
CGCTCGAAGTAGCGCGTCTGCTGCTCCATACAAGCCAACCACGGCCTCCAGAAGAAGATGTTGGCGACCT
CGTATTGGGAATCCCCGAACATCGCCTCGCTCCAGTCAATGACCGCTGTTATGCGGCCATTGTCCGTCAG
GACATTGTTGGAGCCGAAATCCGCGTGCACGAGGTGCCGGACTTCGGGGCAGTCCTCGGCCCAAAGCATC
AGCTCATCGAGAGCCTGCGCGACGGACGCACTGACGGTGTCGTCCATCACAGTTTGCCAGTGATACACAT
GGGGATCAGCAATCGCGCATATGAAATCACGCCATGTAGTGTATTGACCGATTCCTTGCGGTCCGAATGG
GCCGAACCCGCTCGTCTGGCTAAGATCGGCCGCAGCGATCGCATCCATAGCCTCCGCGACCGGTTGTAGA
ACAGCGGGCAGTTCGGTTTCAGGCAGGTCTTGCAACGTGACACCCTGTGAACGGCGGGAGATGCAATAGG
TCAGGCTCTCGCTAAACTCCCCAATGTCAAGCACTTCCGGAATCGGGAGCGCGGCCGATGCAAAGTGCCG
ATAAACATAACGATCTTTGTAGAAACCATCGGCGCAGCTATTTACCCGCAGGACATATCCACGCCCTCCT
ACATCGAAGCTGAAAGCACGAGATTCTTCGCCCTCCGAGAGCTGCATCAGGTCGGAGACGCTGTCGAACT
TTTCGATCAGAAACTTCTCGACAGACGTCGCGGTGAGTTCAGGCTTTTTCATATCTCATTGCCCCCCGGA
TCTGCGAAAGCTCGAGAGAGATAGATTTGTAGAGAGAGACTGGTGATTTCAGCGTGTCCTCTCCAAATGA
AATGAACTTCCTTATATAGAGGAAGGGTCTTGCGAAGGATAGTGGGATTGTGCGTCATCCCTTACGTCAG
TGGAGATATCACATCAATCCACTTGCTTTGAAGACGTGGTTGGAACGTCTTCTTTTTCCACGATGCTCCT
CGTGGGTGGGGGTCCATCTTTGGGACCACTGTCGGCAGAGGCATCTTGAACGATAGCCTTTCCTTTATCG
CAATGATGGCATTTGTAGGTGCCACCTTCCTTTTCTACTGTCCTTTTGATGAAGTGACAGATAGCTGGGC
AATGGAATCCGAGGAGGTTTCCCGATATTACCCTTTGTTGAAAAGTCTCAATAGCCCTTTGGTCTTCTGA
GACTGTATCTTTGATATTCTTGGAGTAGACGAGAGTGTCGTGCTCCACCATGTTCACATCAATCCACTTG
CTTTGAAGACGTGGTTGGAACGTCTTCTTTTTCCACGATGCTCCTCGTGGGTGGGGGTCCATCTTTGGGA
CCACTGTCGGCAGAGGCATCTTGAACGATAGCCTTTCCTTTATCGCAATGATGGCATTTGTAGGTGCCAC
CTTCCTTTTCTACTGTCCTTTTGATGAAGTGACAGATAGCTGGGCAATGGAATCCGAGGAGGTTTCCCGA
TATTACCCTTTGTTGAAAAGTCTCAATAGCCCTTTGGTCTTCTGAGACTGTATCTTTGATATTCTTGGAG
TAGACGAGAGTGTCGTGCTCCACCATGTTGGCAAGCTGCTCTAGCCAATACGCAAACCGCCTCTCCCCGC
GCGTTGGCCGATTCATTAATGCAGCTGGCACGACAGGTTTCCCGACTGGAAAGCGGGCAGTGAGCGCAAC
GCAATTAATGTGAGTTAGCTCACTCATTAGGCACCCCAGGCTTTACACTTTATGCTTCCGGCTCGTATGT
TGTGTGGAATTGTGAGCGGATAACAATTTCACACAGGAAACAGCTATGACATGATTACGAATTCGAGCTC
GGTACCCGGGGATCAAAAGCAGGTGACAAGTTTGTACAAAAAAGCTGAACGAGAAACGTAAAATGATATA
AATATCAATATATTAAATTAGATTTTGCATAAAAAACAGACTACATAATACTGTAAAACACAACATATCC
AGTCACTATGGCGGCCGCATTAGGCACCCCAGGCTTTACACTTTATGCTTCCGGCTCGTATAATGTGTGG
ATTTTGAGTTAGGATCCGTCGAGATTTTCAGGAGCTAAGGAAGCTAAAATGGAGAAAAAAATCACTGGAT
ATACCACCGTTGATATATCCCAATGGCATCGTAAAGAACATTTTGAGGCATTTCAGTCAGTCGCTCAATG
TACCTATAACCAGACCGTTCAGCTGGATATTACGGCCTTTTTAAAGACCGTAAAGAAAAATAAGCACAAG
TTTTATCCGGCCTTTATTCACATTCTTGCCCGCCTGATGAATGCTCATCCGGAATTCCGTATGGCAATGA
AAGACGGTGAGCTGGTGATATGGGATAGTGTTCACCCTTGTTACACCGTTTTCCATGAGCAAACTGAAAC
GTTTTCATCGCTCTGGAGTGAATACCACGACGATTTCCGGCAGTTTCTACACATATATTCGCAAGATGTG
GCGTGTTACGGTGAAAACCTGGCCTATTTCCCTAAAGGGTTTATTGAGAATATGTTTTTCGTCTCAGCCA
ATCCCTGGGTGAGTTTCACCAGTTTTGATTTAAACGTGGCCAATATGGACAACTTCTTCGCCCCCGTTTT
CACCATGGGCAAATATTATACGCAAGGCGACAAGGTGCTGATGCCGCTGGCGATTCAGGTTCATCATGCC
GTTTGTGATGGCTTCCATGTCGGCAGAATGCTTAATGAATTACAACAGTACTGCGATGAGTGGCAGGCGG
GGCGTAATCTAGAGGATCCGGCTTACTAAAAGCCAGATAACAGTATGCGTATTTGCGCGCTGATTTTTGC
GGTATAAGAATATATACTGATATGTATACCAGAAGTATGTCAAAAAGAGGTATGCTATGAAGCAGCGTAT
TACAGTGACAGTTGACAGCGACAGCTATCAGTTGCTCAAGGCATATATGATGTCAATATCTCCGGTCTGG
TAAGCACAACCATGCAGAATGAAGCCCGTCGTCTGCGTGCCGAACGCTGGAAAGCGGAAAATCAGGAAGG
GATGGCTGAGGTCGCCCGGTTTATTGAAATGAACGGCTCTTTTGCTGACGAGAACAGGGGCTGGTGAAAT
GCAGTTTAAGGTTTACACCTATAAAAGAGAGAGCCGTTATCGTCTGTTTGTGGATGTACAGAGTGATATT
ATTGACACGCCCGGGCGACGGATGGTGATCCCCCTGGCCAGTGCACGTCTGCTGTCAGATAAAGTCCCCC
GTGAACTTTACCCGGTGGTGCATATCGGGGATGAAAGCTGGCGCATGATGACCACCGATATGGCCAGTGT
GCCGGCCTCCGTTATCGGGGAAGAAGTGGCTGATCTCAGCCACCGCGAAAATGACATCAAAAACGCCATT
AACCTGATGTTCTGGGGAATATAAATGTCAGGCTCCCTTATACACAGCCAGTCTGCAGGTCGACCATAGT
GACTGGATATGTTGTGTTTTACAGTATTATGTAGTCTGTTTTTTATGCAAAATCTAATTTAATATATTGA
TATTTATATCATTTTACGTTTCTCGTTCAGCTTTCTTGTACAAAGTGGTCACCTGCAAAAAGTGTGGCAC
TGGCCGTCGTTTTACAACGTCGTGACTGGGAAAACCCTGGCGTTACCCAACTTAATCGCCTTGCAGCACA
TCCCCCTTTCGCCAGCTGGCGTAATAGCGAAGAGGCCCGCACCGATCGCCCTTCCCAACAGTTGCGCAGC
CTGAATGGCGAATGCTAGAGCAGCTTGAGCTTGGATCAGATTGTCGTTTCCCGCCTTCAGTTTAAACTAT
CAGTGTTTGACAGGATATATTGGCGGGTAAACCTAAGAGAAAAGAGCGTTTATTAGAATAATCGGATATT
TAAAAGGGCGTGAAAAGGTTTATCCGTTCGTCCATTTGTATGTGCATGCCAACCACAGGGTTCCCCTCGG
GATCAAAGTACTTTGATCCAACCCCTCCGCTGCTATAGTGCAGTCGGCTTCTGACGTTCAGTGCAGCCGT
CTTCTGAAAACGACATGTCGCACAAGTCCTAAGTTACGCGACAGGCTGCCGCCCTGCCCTTTTCCTGGCG
TTTTCTTGTCGCGTGTTTTAGTCGCATAAAGTAGAATACTTGCGACTAGAACCGGAGACATTACGCCATG
AACAAGAGCGCCGCCGCTGGCCTGCTGGGCTATGCCCGCGTCAGCACCGACGACCAGGACTTGACCAACC
AACGGGCCGAACTGCACGCGGCCGGCTGCACCAAGCTGTTTTCCGAGAAGATCACCGGCACCAGGCGCGA
CCGCCCGGAGCTGGCCAGGATGCTTGACCACCTACGCCCTGGCGACGTTGTGACAGTGACCAGGCTAGAC
CGCCTGGCCCGCAGCACCCGCGACCTACTGGACATTGCCGAGCGCATCCAGGAGGCCGGCGCGGGCCTGC
GTAGCCTGGCAGAGCCGTGGGCCGACACCACCACGCCGGCCGGCCGCATGGTGTTGACCGTGTTCGCCGG
CATTGCCGAGTTCGAGCGTTCCCTAATCATCGACCGCACCCGGAGCGGGCGCGAGGCCGCCAAGGCCCGA
GGCGTGAAGTTTGGCCCCCGCCCTACCCTCACCCCGGCACAGATCGCGCACGCCCGCGAGCTGATCGACC
AGGAAGGCCGCACCGTGAAAGAGGCGGCTGCACTGCTTGGCGTGCATCGCTCGACCCTGTACCGCGCACT
TGAGCGCAGCGAGGAAGTGACGCCCACCGAGGCCAGGCGGCGCGGTGCCTTCCGTGAGGACGCATTGACC
GAGGCCGACGCCCTGGCGGCCGCCGAGAATGAACGCCAAGAGGAACAAGCATGAAACCGCACCAGGACGG
CCAGGACGAACCGTTTTTCATTACCGAAGAGATCGAGGCGGAGATGATCGCGGCCGGGTACGTGTTCGAG
CCGCCCGCGCACGTCTCAACCGTGCGGCTGCATGAAATCCTGGCCGGTTTGTCTGATGCCAAGCTGGCGG
CCTGGCCGGCCAGCTTGGCCGCTGAAGAAACCGAGCGCCGCCGTCTAAAAAGGTGATGTGTATTTGAGTA
AAACAGCTTGCGTCATGCGGTCGCTGCGTATATGATGCGATGAGTAAATAAACAAATACGCAAGGGGAAC
GCATGAAGGTTATCGCTGTACTTAACCAGAAAGGCGGGTCAGGCAAGACGACCATCGCAACCCATCTAGC
CCGCGCCCTGCAACTCGCCGGGGCCGATGTTCTGTTAGTCGATTCCGATCCCCAGGGCAGTGCCCGCGAT
TGGGCGGCCGTGCGGGAAGATCAACCGCTAACCGTTGTCGGCATCGACCGCCCGACGATTGACCGCGACG
TGAAGGCCATCGGCCGGCGCGACTTCGTAGTGATCGACGGAGCGCCCCAGGCGGCGGACTTGGCTGTGTC
CGCGATCAAGGCAGCCGACTTCGTGCTGATTCCGGTGCAGCCAAGCCCTTACGACATATGGGCCACCGCC
GACCTGGTGGAGCTGGTTAAGCAGCGCATTGAGGTCACGGATGGAAGGCTACAAGCGGCCTTTGTCGTGT
CGCGGGCGATCAAAGGCACGCGCATCGGCGGTGAGGTTGCCGAGGCGCTGGCCGGGTACGAGCTGCCCAT
TCTTGAGTCCCGTATCACGCAGCGCGTGAGCTACCCAGGCACTGCCGCCGCCGGCACAACCGTTCTTGAA
TCAGAACCCGAGGGCGACGCTGCCCGCGAGGTCCAGGCGCTGGCCGCTGAAATTAAATCAAAACTCATTT
GAGTTAATGAGGTAAAGAGAAAATGAGCAAAAGCACAAACACGCTAAGTGCCGGCCGTCCGAGCGCACGC
AGCAGCAAGGCTGCAACGTTGGCCAGCCTGGCAGACACGCCAGCCATGAAGCGGGTCAACTTTCAGTTGC
CGGCGGAGGATCACACCAAGCTGAAGATGTACGCGGTACGCCAAGGCAAGACCATTACCGAGCTGCTATC
TGAATACATCGCGCAGCTACCAGAGTAAATGAGCAAATGAATAAATGAGTAGATGAATTTTAGCGGCTAA
AGGAGGCGGCATGGAAAATCAAGAACAACCAGGCACCGACGCCGTGGAATGCCCCATGTGTGGAGGAACG
GGCGGTTGGCCAGGCGTAAGCGGCTGGGTTGCCTGCCGGCCCTGCAATGGCACTGGAACCCCCAAGCCCG
AGGAATCGGCGTGAGCGGTCGCAAACCATCCGGCCCGGTACAAATCGGCGCGGCGCTGGGTGATGACCTG
GTGGAGAAGTTGAAGGCCGCGCAGGCCGCCCAGCGGCAACGCATCGAGGCAGAAGCACGCCCCGGTGAAT
CGTGGCAAGCGGCCGCTGATCGAATCCGCAAAGAATCCCGGCAACCGCCGGCAGCCGGTGCGCCGTCGAT
TAGGAAGCCGCCCAAGGGCGACGAGCAACCAGATTTTTTCGTTCCGATGCTCTATGACGTGGGCACCCGC
GATAGTCGCAGCATCATGGACGTGGCCGTTTTCCGTCTGTCGAAGCGTGACCGACGAGCTGGCGAGGTGA
TCCGCTACGAGCTTCCAGACGGGCACGTAGAGGTTTCCGCAGGGCCGGCCGGCATGGCCAGTGTGTGGGA
TTACGACCTGGTACTGATGGCGGTTTCCCATCTAACCGAATCCATGAACCGATACCGGGAAGGGAAGGGA
GACAAGCCCGGCCGCGTGTTCCGTCCACACGTTGCGGACGTACTCAAGTTCTGCCGGCGAGCCGATGGCG
GAAAGCAGAAAGACGACCTGGTAGAAACCTGCATTCGGTTAAACACCACGCACGTTGCCATGCAGCGTAC
GAAGAAGGCCAAGAACGGCCGCCTGGTGACGGTATCCGAGGGTGAAGCCTTGATTAGCCGCTACAAGATC
GTAAAGAGCGAAACCGGGCGGCCGGAGTACATCGAGATCGAGCTAGCTGATTGGATGTACCGCGAGATCA
CAGAAGGCAAGAACCCGGACGTGCTGACGGTTCACCCCGATTACTTTTTGATCGATCCCGGCATCGGCCG
TTTTCTCTACCGCCTGGCACGCCGCGCCGCAGGCAAGGCAGAAGCCAGATGGTTGTTCAAGACGATCTAC
GAACGCAGTGGCAGCGCCGGAGAGTTCAAGAAGTTCTGTTTCACCGTGCGCAAGCTGATCGGGTCAAATG
ACCTGCCGGAGTACGATTTGAAGGAGGAGGCGGGGCAGGCTGGCCCGATCCTAGTCATGCGCTACCGCAA
CCTGATCGAGGGCGAAGCATCCGCCGGTTCCTAATGTACGGAGCAGATGCTAGGGCAAATTGCCCTAGCA
GGGGAAAAAGGTCGAAAAGGTCTCTTTCCTGTGGATAGCACGTACATTGGGAACCCAAAGCCGTACATTG
GGAACCGGAACCCGTACATTGGGAACCCAAAGCCGTACATTGGGAACCGGTCACACATGTAAGTGACTGA
TATAAAAGAGAAAAAAGGCGATTTTTCCGCCTAAAACTCTTTAAAACTTATTAAAACTCTTAAAACCCGC
CTGGCCTGTGCATAACTGTCTGGCCAGCGCACAGCCGAAGAGCTGCAAAAAGCGCCTACCCTTCGGTCGC
TGCGCTCCCTACGCCCCGCCGCTTCGCGTCGGCCTATCGCGGCCGCTGGCCGCTCAAAAATGGCTGGCCT
ACGGCCAGGCAATCTACCAGGGCGCGGACAAGCCGCGCCGTCGCCACTCGACCGCCGGCGCCCACATCAA
GGCACCCTGCCTCGCGCGTTTCGGTGATGACGGTGAAAACCTCTGACACATGCAGCTCCCGGAGACGGTC
ACAGCTTGTCTGTAAGCGGATGCCGGGAGCAGACAAGCCCGTCAGGGCGCGTCAGCGGGTGTTGGCGGGT
GTCGGGGCGCAGCCATGACCCAGTCACGTAGCGATAGCGGAGTGTATACTGGCTTAACTATGCGGCATCA
GAGCAGATTGTACTGAGAGTGCACCATATGCGGTGTGAAATACCGCACAGATGCGTAAGGAGAAAATACC
GCATCAGGCGCTCTTCCGCTTCCTCGCTCACTGACTCGCTGCGCTCGGTCGTTCGGCTGCGGCGAGCGGT
ATCAGCTCACTCAAAGGCGGTAATACGGTTATCCACAGAATCAGGGGATAACGCAGGAAAGAACATGTGA
GCAAAAGGCCAGCAAAAGGCCAGGAACCGTAAAAAGGCCGCGTTGCTGGCGTTTTTCCATAGGCTCCGCC
CCCCTGACGAGCATCACAAAAATCGACGCTCAAGTCAGAGGTGGCGAAACCCGACAGGACTATAAAGATA
CCAGGCGTTTCCCCCTGGAAGCTCCCTCGTGCGCTCTCCTGTTCCGACCCTGCCGCTTACCGGATACCTG
TCCGCCTTTCTCCCTTCGGGAAGCGTGGCGCTTTCTCATAGCTCACGCTGTAGGTATCTCAGTTCGGTGT
AGGTCGTTCGCTCCAAGCTGGGCTGTGTGCACGAACCCCCCGTTCAGCCCGACCGCTGCGCCTTATCCGG
TAACTATCGTCTTGAGTCCAACCCGGTAAGACACGACTTATCGCCACTGGCAGCAGCCACTGGTAACAGG
ATTAGCAGAGCGAGGTAT
Features (pLannotate 1.2.2; 26 found; start..end, strand, type, name):
    291..1085    -  CDS            KanR: aminoglycoside phosphotransferase; aphA-3; confers resistance to kanamycin
   1510..1534    +  misc_feature   LB T-DNA repeat: left border repeat from nopaline C58 T-DNA
   1612..1786    -  polyA_signal   CaMV poly(A) signal: cauliflower mosaic virus polyadenylation signal
   1827..2852    -  CDS            HygR: hygromycin B phosphotransferase confers resistance to hygromycin
   2919..3595    -  promoter       CaMV 35S promoter (enhanced): cauliflower mosaic virus 35S promoter with a duplicated enhancer region
   3685..3773    +  CDS            lacI (fragment): lac repressor; lacI; The lac repressor binds to the lac operator to inhibit transcription in E. coli. This inhibition can be relieved by adding lactose or isopropyl-β-D-thiogalactopyranoside (IPTG).
   3786..3807    +  protein_bind   CAP binding site: CAP binding activates transcription in the presence of cAMP. E. coli catabolite activator protein
   3822..3852    +  promoter       lac promoter: promoter for the E. coli lac operon
   3856..3878    +  protein_bind   lac operator (fragment): The lac repressor binds to the lac operator to inhibit transcription in E. coli. This inhibition can be relieved by adding lactose or isopropyl-β-D-thiogalactopyranoside (IPTG). lac repressor encoded by lacI
   3909..3934    +  misc_feature   MCS (fragment): pUC18/19 multiple cloning site
   3946..4070    +  protein_bind   attR1: mutant version of attR; recombination site for the Gateway® LR reaction LR Clonase™
   4095..4125    +  promoter       lac UV5 promoter: E. coli lac promoter with an "up" mutation
   4149..4178    +  promoter       cat promoter (fragment): promoter of the E. coli cat gene encoding chloramphenicol acetyltransferase
   4179..4859    +  CDS            CmR: chloramphenicol acetyltransferase confers resistance to chloramphenicol
   5016..5174    +  CDS            ccdA (fragment): CCDA_ECO57 - Also known as H, letA. Experimental evidence at protein level: Swiss-Prot protein existence level 1. Antitoxin component of a type II toxin-antitoxin (TA) system which inhibits the post-segregational killing (PSK) of plasmid-free cells, also referred to as a plasmid addiction system. Binds to and blocks the activity of CcdB; will also remove bound CcdB protein from the CcdB-GyrA complex by forming a CcdA-CcdB complex, a process termed rejuvenation. Functions as a transcriptional corepressor for the ccdAB operon, repression also requires CcdB (By similarity). From Escherichia coli
   5179..5484    +  CDS            ccdB: CcdB, a bacterial toxin that poisons DNA gyrase; ccdB; Plasmids containing the ccdB gene cannot be propagated in standard E. coli strains.
   5525..5649    -  protein_bind   attR2: mutant version of attR; recombination site for the Gateway® LR reaction LR Clonase™
   5668..5822    +  CDS            lacZα (fragment): LacZα fragment of β-galactosidase; lacZ fragment
   5888..5912    +  misc_feature   RB T-DNA repeat: right border repeat from nopaline C58 T-DNA
   6252..6653    +  CDS            Y4CG_SINFN (fragment): Protein inferred from homology: Swiss-Prot protein existence level 3. From Sinorhizobium fredii (strain NBRC 101917 / NGR234).
   7213..7842    +  CDS            pVS1 StaA: stability protein from the Pseudomonas plasmid pVS1 (Heeb et al., 2000)
   8271..9344    +  CDS            pVS1 RepA: replication protein from the Pseudomonas plasmid pVS1 (Heeb et al., 2000)
   9410..9604    +  rep_origin     pVS1 oriV: origin of replication for the Pseudomonas plasmid pVS1 (Heeb et al., 2000)
   9807..9846    +  CDS            rop (fragment): Rop protein, which maintains plasmids at low copy number; rop
   9948..10088   +  misc_feature   bom: basis of mobility region from pBR322
  10274..204     -  rep_origin     ori (across the origin): high-copy-number ColE1/pMB1/pBR322/pUC origin of replication
