[The description below was written by a language model from this plasmid's Addgene catalogue record and pLannotate feature annotations shown in this document.]
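Description:
pTRANS_210 is an empty T-DNA binary vector built on a pCAMBIA backbone. It is a destination (transformation) backbone for plant genome engineering, is about 10.7 kb, and carries no insert. It replicates in E. coli from a high-copy ColE1/pMB1-type origin with the pBR322 bom mobilisation region. The pVS1 oriV, together with the pVS1 RepA replication protein and StaA stability protein, is the module that standardly supports stable maintenance in Agrobacterium. Bacterial selection is by kanamycin through an aphA-3 aminoglycoside phosphotransferase gene located outside the T-DNA.

Nopaline C58-type left and right border repeats delimit the region transferred to the plant. Next to the left border is the plant selection cassette: hygromycin B phosphotransferase driven by an enhanced CaMV 35S promoter with a duplicated enhancer and terminated by the CaMV polyadenylation signal. This allows transformed tissue to be selected on hygromycin. Between this cassette and the right border, within remnants of the pUC lac promoter/lacZα cloning region, lies a counter-selectable stuffer. It consists of a chloramphenicol acetyltransferase gene and the ccdB gyrase toxin gene, flanked by attR1 and attR2 sites. Because of ccdB, the unmodified vector must be grown in a ccdB-tolerant strain. Replacing the stuffer with the cargo of interest removes the toxin, so correctly assembled clones are enriched in standard strains. The annotation identifies Gateway attR sites, but the record does not state which assembly method is intended.

The catalogue lists no viral replication elements, so this is a conventional, non-replicon T-DNA version. Any promoter and coding sequences for the cargo must come from the inserted modules, since the backbone provides none.
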