Addgene plasmid #91108: pTRANS_210
Purpose: (Empty Backbone) Transformation, Type: T-DNA, Plant Selection: 2x35S:hpt II, Viral Replication: none
Depositing lab: Daniel Voytas. Depositing organization: University of Minnesota. Publication: A multi-purpose toolkit to enable advanced genome engineering in plants. Cermak T, Curtin SJ, Gil-Humanes J, Cegan R, Kono TJY, Konecna E, Belanto JJ, Starker CG, Mathre JW, Greenstein RL, Voytas DF. Plant Cell. 2017 May 18. pii: tpc.00922.2016. doi: 10.1105/tpc.16.00922. PubMed 28522548.
Backbone
  Vector backbone: pCAMBIA
  Vector type: Plant Expression
  Selectable markers: Hygromycin
Growth in bacteria
  Bacterial resistance: Kanamycin, 50 μg/mL
  Growth temperature: 37°C
  Growth strain: ccdB Survival
  Copy number: High Copy
Gene/Insert
  Gene/Insert name: None
Terms and licenses: Academic/Nonprofit Terms; Industry Terms: Not Available to Industry
How to cite: pTRANS_210 was a gift from Daniel Voytas (Addgene plasmid # 91108 ; http://n2t.net/addgene:91108 ; RRID:Addgene_91108)
